>Addgene plasmid #110492 | H52-pUCM-hNGN2-inv | depositor full sequence | sequence record 207872 | H52-pUCM-hNGN2-inv sequence 10709 bps
CACAGTGGTTTACTCCCTATCAGTGATAGAGAACGTATGAAGAGTTTACTCCCTATCAGTGATAGAGAAC
GTATGCAGACTTTACTCCCTATCAGTGATAGAGAACGTATAAGGAGTTTACTCCCTATCAGTGATAGAGA
ACGTATGACCAGTTTACTCCCTATCAGTGATAGAGAACGTATCTACAGTTTACTCCCTATCAGTGATAGA
GAACGTATATCCAGTTTACTCCCTATCAGTGATAGAGAACGTATAAGCTTTAGGCGTGTACGGTGGGCGC
CTATAAAAGCAGAGCTCGTTTAGTGAACCGTCAGATCGCCTGGAGCAATTCCACAACACTTTTGTCTTAT
ACCAACTTTCCGTACCACTTCCTACCCTCGTAAACTTAAGGTTAATTAAGCCGCCACCATGTTCGTCAAA
TCCGAGACCTTGGAGTTGAAGGAGGAAGAGGACGTGTTAGTGCTGCTCGGATCGGCCTCCCCCGCCTTGG
CGGCCCTGACCCCGCTGTCATCCAGCGCCGACGAAGAAGAGGAGGAGGAGCCGGGCGCGTCAGGCGGGGC
GCGTCGGCAGCGCGGGGCTGAGGCCGGGCAGGGGGCGCGGGGCGGCGTGGCTGCGGGTGCGGAGGGCTGC
CGGCCCGCACGGCTGCTGGGTCTGGTACACGATTGCAAACGGCGCCCTTCCCGGGCGCGGGCCGTCTCCC
GAGGCGCCAAGACGGCCGAGACGGTGCAGCGCATCAAGAAGACCCGTAGACTGAAGGCCAACAACCGCGA
GCGAAACCGCATGCACAACCTCAACGCGGCACTGGACGCGCTGCGCGAGGTGCTCCCCACGTTCCCCGAG
GACGCCAAGCTCACCAAGATCGAGACCCTGCGCTTCGCCCACAACTACATCTGGGCACTCACCGAGACCC
TGCGCCTGGCGGATCACTGCGGGGGCGGCGGCGGGGGCCTGCCGGGGGCGCTCTTCTCCGAGGCAGTGTT
GCTGAGCCCGGGAGGCGCCAGCGCCGCCCTGAGCAGCAGCGGAGACAGCCCCTCGCCCGCCTCCACGTGG
AGTTGCACCAACAGCCCCGCGCCGTCCTCCTCCGTGTCCTCCAATTCCACCTCCCCCTACAGCTGCACTT
TATCGCCCGCCAGCCCGGCCGGGTCAGACATGGACTATTGGCAGCCCCCACCTCCCGACAAGCACCGCTA
TGCACCTCACCTCCCCATAGCCAGGGATTGTATCTTGTAAGCGGCCGCAATCGATCGCCCACCCCAACTT
GTTTATTGCAGCTTATAATGGTTACAAATAAAGCAATAGCATCACAAATTTCACAAATAAAGCATTTTTT
TCACTGCATTCTAGTTGTGGTTTGTCCAAACTCATCAATGTATCTTATCATGTCTGTATACCGTCGACCT
CTAGCTAGAGCTTGGCGTAATCATGGTCATAGCTGTTTCCTGTGTGAAATTGTTATCCGCTCACAATTCC
ACACAACATACGAGCCGGAAGCATAAAGTGTAAAGCCTGGGGTGCCTAATGAGTGAGCTAACTCACATTA
ATTGCGTTGCGCTCACTGCCCGCTTTCCAGTCGGGAAACCTGTCGTGCCAGCTGCATTAATGAATCGGCC
AACGCGCGGGGAGAGGCGGTTTGCGTATTGGGCGCTCTTCCGCTTCCTCGCTCACTGACTCGCTGCGCTC
GGTCGTTCGGCTGCGGCGAGCGGTATCAGCTCACTCAAAGGACGGCCGCACATGTAAGGAAAATTTTAGG
GATGTTAAAGAAAAAAATAACACAAAACAAAATATAAAAAAAATCTAACCTCAAGTCAAGGCTTTTCTAT
GGAATAAGGAATGGACAGCAGGGGGCTGTTTCATATACTGATGACCTCTTTATAGCCAACCTTTGTTCAT
GGCAGCCAGCATATGGGCATATGTTGCCAAACTCTAAACCAAATACTCATTCTGATGTTTTAAATGATTT
GCCCTCCCATATGTCCTTCCGAGTGAGAGACACAAAAAATTCCAACACACTATTGCAATGAAAATAAATT
TCCTTTATTAGCCAGAAGTCAGATGCTCAAGGGGCTTCATGATGTCCCCATAATTTTTGGCAGAGGGAAA
AAGATCTCAGTGGTATTTGTGAGCCAGGGCATTGGCCACACCAGCCACCACCTTCTGATAGGCAGCCTGC
ACCTGAGGAGTGAATTCACGCGTTTAGCCTGGCAGCATATCGAGATCGAAGTCATCGAGAGCGTCAGCAG
GGAGCATATCCAGATCAAAATCATCCAGGGCATCGGCGGGCAGCATGTCCAGGTCGAAGTCGTCCAGGGC
GTCGGTGGGTCCGCCGCTCTCGCACTTCAGCTGCTTCTCGAGGCCGCAGATGATCAGTTCCAGGCCGAAC
AGGAAGGCGGGCTCGGCGCCCTGTCTGTCGAACAGCTCGATGGCCTGCTTCAGCAGGGGGGGCATGCTGT
CGGTGGTGGGTGTCTCTCTTTCCTCTTTGGCGACCTGGTGTTCCTGTTCTTCCAGCACGCAGCCCAGGGT
GAAGTGGCCCACGGCGCTCAGGGCGTACAGGGCGTTTTCCAGGCTGAAGCCCTGCTGGCACAGGAAGGCC
AGCTGGTTTTCCAGTGTCTCGTACTGCTTCTCGGTGGGTCTGGTGCCCAGGTGCACTTTGGCGCCGTCCC
GGTGGCTCAGCAGGGCGCATCTGTAGCTCTTGGCGTTGTTCCGCAGGAAGTCCTGCCAGCTCTCGCCTTC
CAGAGGGCAGCTGTGGGTGTGGTGCCGGTCCAGCATCTCGATGGGCAGGGCGTCCAGCAGGGCCCGCTTG
TTCTTCACGTGCCAGTACAGGGTGGGCTGTTCCACGCCCAGTTTCTGGGCCAGCTTCCGGGTGGTCAGGC
CCTCGATGCCCACGCCGTTCAGCAGTTCCAGGGCGCTGTTGATCACTTTGCTCTTGTCCAGCCGGCTCAT
GTCGACATTCTTTGCCAAAATGATGAGACAGCACAATAACCAGCACGTTGCCCAGGAGCTGTAGGAAAAA
GAAGAAGGCATGAACATGGTTAGCAGAGGCTCTAGAGCCGCCGGTCACACGCCAGAAGCCGAACCCCGCC
CTGCCCCGTCCCCCCCGAAGGCAGCCGTCCCCCCGCGGACAGCCCCGAGGCTGGAGAGGGAGAAGGGGAC
GGCGGCGCGGCGACGCACGAAGGCCCTCCCCGCCCATTTCCTTCCTGCCGGCGCCGCACCGCTTCGCCCC
GCGCCCGCTAGAGGGGGTGCGGCGGCGCCTCCCAGATTTCGGCTCCGCACAGATTTGGGACAAAGGAAGT
CCCTGCGCCCTCTCGCACGATTACCATAAAAGGCAATGGCTGCGGCTCGCCGCGCCTCGACAGCCGCCGG
CGCTCCGGGGGCCGCCGCGCCCCTCCCCCGAGCCCTCCCCGGCCCGAGGCGGCCCCGCCCCGCCCGGCAC
CCCCACCTGCCGCCACCCCCCGCCCGGCACGGCGAGCCCCGCGCCACGCCCCGTACGGAGCCCCGCACCC
GAAGCCGGGCCGTGCTCAGCAACTCGGGGAGGGGGGTGCAGGGGGGGTTGCAGCCCGACCGACGCGCCCA
CACCCCCTGCTCACCCCCCCACGCACACACCCCGCACGCAGCCTTTGTTCCCCTCGCAGCCCCCCCCGCA
CCGCGGGGCACCGCCCCCGGCCGCGCTCCCCTCGCGCACACTGCGGAGCGCACAAAGCCCCGCGCCGCGC
CCGCAGCGCTCACAGCCGCCGGGCAGCGCGGAGCCGCACGCGGCGCTCCCCACGCACACACACACGCACG
CACCCCCCGAGCCGCTCCCCCCGCACAAAGGGCCCTCCCGGAGCCCCTCAAGGCTTTCACGCAGCCACAG
AAAAGAAACAAGCCGTCATTAAACCAAGCGCTAATTACAGCCCGGAGGAGAAGGGCCGTCCCGCCCGCTC
ACCTGTGGGAGTAACGCGGTCAGTCAGAGCCGGGGCGGGCGGCGCGAGGCGGCGGCGGAGCGGGGCACGG
GGCGAAGGCAGCGTCGCAGCGACTCCCCGCCCGCCGCGCGCTTCGCTTTTTATAGGGCCGCCGCCGCCGC
CGCCTCGCCATAAAAGGAAACTTTCGGAGCGCGCCGCTCTGATTGGCTGCCGCCGCACCTCTCCGCCTCG
CCCCGCCCCGCCCCTCGCCCCGCCCCGCCCCGCCTGGCGCGCGCCCCCCCCCCCCCCCCGCCCCCATCGC
TGCACAAAATAATTAAAAAATAAATAAATACAAAATTGGGGGTGGGGAGGGGGGGGAGATGGGGAGAGTG
AAGCAGAACGTGGGGCTCACCTCGACCATGGTAATAGCGATGACTAATACGTAGATGTACTGCCAAGTAG
GAAAGTCCCATAAGGTCATGTACTGGGCATAATGCCAGGCGGGCCATTTACCGTCATTGACGTCAATAGG
GGGCGTACTTGGCATATGATACACTTGATGTACTGCCAAGTGGGCAGTTTACCGTAAATACTCCACCCAT
TGACGTCAATGGAAAGTCCCTATTGGCGTTACTATGGGAACATACGTCATTATTGACGTCAATGGGCGGG
GGTCGTTGGGCGGTCAGCCAGGCGGGCCATTTACCGTAAGTTATGTAACGCGGAACTCCATATATGGGCT
ATGAACTAATGACCCCGTAATTGATTACTATTAATAACTAGTCAATAATCAATGTCGAGACCCATAGAGC
CCACCGCATCCCCAGCATGCCTGCTATTGTCTTCCCAATCCTCCCCCTTGCTGTCCTGCCCCACCCCACC
CCCCAGAATAGAATGACACCTACTCAGACAATGCGATGCAATTTCCTCATTTTATTAGGAAAGGACAGTG
GGAGTGGCACCTTCCAGGGTCAAGGAAGGCACGGGGGAGGGGCAAACAACAGATGGCTGGCAACTAGAAG
GCACAGTCGAGGCTGATCAGCGGGTTTATAACTTCGTATAATGTATGCTATACGAAGTTATGGTACCTTA
CTCGTCCATGCCGCCGGTGGAGTGGCGGCCCTCGGCGCGTTCGTACTGTTCCACGATGGTGTAGTCCTCG
TTGTGGGAGGTGATGTCCAACTTGATGTTGACGTTGTAGGCGCCGGGCAGCTGCACGGGCTTCTTGGCCT
TGTAGGTGGTCTTGACCTCAGCGTCGTAGTGGCCGCCGTCCTTCAGCTTCAGCCTCTGCTTGATCTCGCC
CTTCAGGGCGCCGTCCTCGGGGTACATCCGCTCGGAGGAGGCCTCCCAGCCCATGGTCTTCTTCTGCATT
ACGGGGCCGTCGGAGGGGAAGTTGGTGCCGCGCAGCTTCACCTTGTAGATGAACTCGCCGTCCTGCAGGG
AGGAGTCCTGGGTCACGGTCACCACGCCGCCGTCCTCGAAGTTCATCACGCGCTCCCACTTGAAGCCCTC
GGGGAAGGACAGCTTCAAGTAGTCGGGGATGTCGGCGGGGTGCTTCACGTAGGCCTTGGAGCCGTACATG
AACTGAGGGGACAGGATGTCCCAGGCGAAGGGCAGGGGGCCACCCTTGGTCACCTTCAGCTTGGCGGTCT
GGGTGCCCTCGTAGGGGCGGCCCTCGCCCTCGCCCTCGATCTCGAACTCGTGGCCGTTCACGGAGCCCTC
CATGTGCACCTTGAAGCGCATGAACTCCTTGATGATGGCCATGTTATCCTCCTCGCCCTTGCTCACCATG
GTGGCGACCGGTAGCGCTAGCGTAGGCGCCGGTCACAGCTTGGATCTGTAACGGCGCAGAACAGAAAACG
AAACAAAGACGTAGAGTTGAGCAAGCAGGGTCAGGCAAAGCGTGGAGAGCCGGCTGAGTCTAGGTAGGCT
CCAAGGGAGCGCCGGACAAAGGCCCGGTCTCGACCTGAGCTTTAAACTTACCTAGACGGCGGACGCAGTT
CAGGAGGCACCACAGGCGGGAGGCGGCAGAACGCGACTCAACCGGCGTGGATGGCGGCCTCAGGTAGGGC
GGCGGGCGCGTGAAGGAGAGATGCGAGCCCCTCGAAGCTTCAGCTGTGTTCTGGCGGCAAACCCGTTGCG
AAAAAGAACGTTCACGGCGACTACTGCACTTATATACGGTTCTCCCCCACCCTCGGGAAAAAGGCGGAGC
CAGTACACGACATCACTTTCCCAGTTTACCCCGCGCCACCTTCTCTAGGCACCGGTTCAATTGCCGACCC
CTCCCCCCAACTTCTCGGGGACTGTGGGCGATGTGCGCTCTGCCCACTGACGGGCACCGGAGCGATCGCA
GATCATGCATCCATAGAGCCCACCGCATCCCCAGCATGCCTGCTATTGTCTTCCCAATCCTCCCCCTTGC
TGTCCTGCCCCACCCCACCCCCCAGAATAGAATGACACCTACTCAGACAATGCGATGCAATTTCCTCATT
TTATTAGGAAAGGACAGTGGGAGTGGCACCTTCCAGGGTCAAGGAAGGCACGGGGGAGGGGCAAACAACA
GATGGCTGGCAACTAGAAGGCACAGGTTTAAACGGGCCCTCTAGATCAGGCACCGGGCTTGCGGGTCATG
CACCAGGTGCGCGGTCCTTCGGGCACCTCGACGTCGGCGGTGACGGTGAAGCCGAGCCGCTCGTAGAAGG
GGAGGTTGCGGGGCGCGGAGGTCTCCAGGAAGGCGGGCACCCCGGCGCGCTCGGCCGCCTCCACTCCGGG
GAGCACGACGGCGCTGCCCAGACCCTTGCCCTGGTGGTCGGGCGAGACGCCGACGGTGGCCAGGAACCAC
GCGGGCTCCTTGGGCCGGTGCGGCGCCAGGAGGCCTTCCATCTGTTGCTGCGCGGCCAGCCGGGAACCGC
TCAACTCGGCCATGCGCGGGCCGATCTCGGCGAACACCGCCCCCGCTTCGACGCTCTCCGGCGTGGTCCA
GACCGCCACCGCGGCGCCGTCGTCCGCGACCCACACCTTGCCGATGTCGAGCCCGACGCGCGTGAGGAAG
AGTTCTTGCAGCTCGGTGACCCGCTCGATGTGGCGGTCCGGATCGACGGTGTGGCGCGTGGCGGGGTAGT
CGGCGAACGCGGCGGCGAGGGTGCGTACGGCCCTGGGGACGTCGTCGCGGGTGGCGAGGCGCACCGTGGG
CTTGTACTCGGTCATCTCGAGCCTAGGGCCGGGATTCTCCTCCACGTCACCGCATGTTAGAAGACTTCCT
CTGCCCTCTCCGCTGCCAGATCTCTCGAGGCCCTGTGGGAGGAAGAGAAGAGGTCAGAAGCTTATAACTT
CGTATAATGTATGCTATACGAAGTTATTGCCCCACTGTGGGGTGGAGGGGACAGATAAAAGTACCCAGAA
CCAGAGCCACATTAACCGGCCCTGGGAATATAAGGTGGTCCCAGCTCGGGGACACAGGATCCCTGGAGGC
AGCAAACATGCTGTCCTGAAGTGGACATAGGGGCCCGGGTTGGAGGAAGAAGACTAGCTGAGCTCTCGGA
CCCCTGGAAGATGCCATGACAGGGGGCTGGAAGAGCTAGCACAGACTAGAGAGGTAAGGGGGGTAGGGGA
GCTGCCCAAATGAAAGGAGTGAGAGGTGACCCGAATCCACAGGAGAACGGGGTGTCCAGGCAAAGAAAGC
AAGAGGATGGAGAGGTGGCTAAAGCCAGGGAGACGGGGTACTTTGGGGTTGTCCAGAAAAACGGTGATGA
TGCAGGCCTACAAGAAGGGGAGGCGGGACGCAAGGGAGACATCCGTCGGAGAAGGCCATCCTAAGAAACG
AGAGATGGCACAGGCCCCAGAAGGAGAAGGAAAAGGGAACCCAGCGAGTGAAGACGGCATGGGGTTGGGT
GAGGGAGGAGAGATGCCCGGAGAGGACCCAGACACGGGGAGGATCCGCTCAGAGGACATCACGTGGTGCA
GCGCCGAGAAGGAAGTGCTCCGGAAAGAGCATCCTTGGGCAGCAACACAGCAGAGAGCAAGGGGAAGAGG
GAGTGGAGGAAGACGGAACCTGAAGGAGGCGGCAGGGAAGGATCTGGGCCAGCCGTAGAGGTGACCCAGG
CCACAAGCTGCAGACAGAAAGCGGCACAGGCCCAGGGGAGAGAATGCTGGTCAGAGAAAGCAAAGGGCGA
ATTCAACCCTGATAAATGCTTCAATAATGGTACCGGGTACTTTTATCTGTCCCCTCCACCCCACAGTGTC
CCTAGTGGCCCCAGGATTGGTGACAGAAAAGCCCCATCCTTAGGCCAATATTGAAAAAGGAAGAGTATGA
GTATTCAACATTTCCGTGTCGCCCTTATTCCCTTTTTTGCGGCATTTTGCCTTCCTGTTTTTGCTCACCC
AGAAACGCTGGTGAAAGTAAAAGATGCTGAAGATCAGTTGGGTGCACGAGTGGGTTACATCGAACTGGAT
CTCAACAGCGGTAAGATCCTTGAGAGTTTTCGCCCCGAAGAACGTTTTCCAATGATGAGCACTTTTAAAG
TTCTGCTATGTGGCGCGGTATTATCCCGTATTGACGCCGGGCAAGAGCAACTCGGTCGCCGCATACACTA
TTCTCAGAATGACTTGGTTGAGTACTCACCAGTCACAGAAAAGCATCTTACGGATGGCATGACAGTAAGA
GAATTATGCAGTGCTGCCATAACCATGAGTGATAACACTGCGGCCAACTTACTTCTGACAACGATCGGAG
GACCGAAGGAGCTAACCGCTTTTTTGCACAACATGGGGGATCATGTAACTCGCCTTGATCGTTGGGAACC
GGAGCTGAATGAAGCCATACCAAACGACGAGCGTGACACCACGATGCCTGTAGCAATGGCAACAACGTTG
CGCAAACTATTAACTGGCGAACTACTTACTCTAGCTTCCCGGCAACAATTAATAGACTGGATGGAGGCGG
ATAAAGTTGCAGGACCACTTCTGCGCTCGGCCCTTCCGGCTGGCTGGTTTATTGCTGATAAATCTGGAGC
CGGTGAGCGTGGGTCTCGCGGTATCATTGCAGCACTGGGGCCAGATGGTAAGCCCTCCCGTATCGTAGTT
ATCTACACGACGGGGAGTCAGGCAACTATGGATGAACGAAATAGACAGATCGCTGAGATAGGTGCCTCAC
TGATTAAGCATTGGTAACTGTCAGACCAAGTTTACTCATATATACTTTAGATTGATTTAAAACTTCATTT
TTAATTTAAAAGGATCTAGGTGAAGATCCTTTTTGATAATCTCATGACCAAAATCCCTTAACGTGAGTTT
TCGTTCCACTGAGCGTCAGACCCCGTAGAAAAGATCAAAGGATCTTCTTGAGATCCTTTTTTTCTGCGCG
TAATCTGCTGCTTGCAAACAAAAAAACCACCGCTACCAGCGGTGGTTTGTTTGCCGGATCAAGAGCTACC
AACTCTTTTTCCGAAGGTAACTGGCTTCAGCAGAGCGCAGATACCAAATACTGTCCTTCTAGTGTAGCCG
TAGTTAGGCCACCACTTCAAGAACTCTGTAGCACCGCCTACATACCTCGCTCTGCTAATCCTGTTACCAG
TGGCTGCTGCCAGTGGCGATAAGTCGTGTCTTACCGGGTTGGACTCAAGACGATAGTTACCGGATAAGGC
GCAGCGGTCGGGCTGAACGGGGGGTTCGTGCACACAGCCCAGCTTGGAGCGAACGACCTACACCGAACTG
AGATACCTACAGCGTGAGCTATGAGAAAGCGCCACGCTTCCCGAAGGGAGAAAGGCGGACAGGTATCCGG
TAAGCGGCAGGGTCGGAACAGGAGAGCGCACGAGGGAGCTTCCAGGGGGAAACGCCTGGTATCTTTATAG
TCCTGTCGGGTTTCGCCACCTCTGACTTGAGCGTCGATTTTTGTGATGCTCGTCAGGGGGGCGGAGCCTA
TGGAAAAACGCCAGCAACGCGGCCTTTTTACGGTTCCTGGCGAATTCGCCCTTAGAGCAGAGCCAGGAAC
CCCTGTAGGGAAGGGGCAGGAGAGCCAGGGGCATGAGATGGTGGACGAGGAAGGGGGACAGGGAAGCCTG
AGCGCCTCTCCTGGGCTTGCCAAGGACTCAAACCCAGAAGCCCAGAGCAGGGCCTTAGGGAAGCGGGACC
CTGCTCTGGGCGGAGGAATATGTCCCAGATAGCACTGGGGACTCTTTAAGGAAAGAAGGATGGAGAAAGA
GAAAGGGAGTAGAGGCGGCCACGACCTGGTGAACACCTAGGACGCACCATTCTCACAAAGGGAGTTTTCC
ACACGGACACCCCCCTCCTCACCACAGCCCTGCCAGGACGGGGCTGGCTACTGGCCTTATCTCACAGGTA
AAACTGACGCACGGAGGAACAATATAAATTGGGGACTAGAAAGGTGAAGAGCCAAAGTTAGAACTCAGGA
CCAACTTATTCTGATTTTGTTTTTCCAAACTGCTTCTCCTCTTGGGAAGTGTAAGGAAGCTGCAGCACCA
GGATCAGTGAAACGCACCAGACAGCCGCGTCAGAGCAGCTCAGGTTCTGGGAGAGGGTAGCGCAGGGTGG
CCACTGAGAACCGGGCAGGTCACGCATCCCCCCCTTCCCTCCCACCCCCTGCCAAGCTCTCCCTCCCAGG
ATCCTCTCTGGCTCCATCGTAAGCAAACCTTAGAGGTTCTGGCAAGGAGAGAGATGGCTCCAGGAAATGG
GGGTGTGTCACCAGATAAGGAATCTGCCTAACAGGAGGTGGGGGTTAGACCCAATATCAGGAGACTAGGA
AGGAGGAGGCCTAAGGATGGGGCTTTTCTGTCACCAATCCTGTCCCTAGTAAAGCTGATATCTCCACCC
Features (pLannotate 1.2.2; 31 found; start..end, strand, type, name):
      8..384     +  promoter       TRE3G promoter: 3rd-generation Tet-responsive promoter that can be activated by binding of Tet-On® 3G
    409..1224    +  CDS            NEUROG2: NGN2_HUMAN - Also known as ATOH4, BHLHA8, NGN2. Experimental evidence at protein level: Swiss-Prot protein existence level 1. Transcriptional regulator. Involved in neuronal differentiation. Activates transcription by binding to the E box (5'- CANNTG-3'). From Homo sapiens (Human).
   1256..1377    +  polyA_signal   SV40 poly(A) signal: SV40 polyadenylation signal
   1448..1470    -  protein_bind   lac operator (fragment): The lac repressor binds to the lac operator to inhibit transcription in E. coli. This inhibition can be relieved by adding lactose or isopropyl-β-D-thiogalactopyranoside (IPTG). lac repressor encoded by lacI
   1474..1504    -  promoter       lac promoter: promoter for the E. coli lac operon
   1519..1540    -  protein_bind   CAP binding site: CAP binding activates transcription in the presence of cAMP. E. coli catabolite activator protein
   1553..1645    -  CDS            lacI (fragment): lac repressor; lacI; The lac repressor binds to the lac operator to inhibit transcription in E. coli. This inhibition can be relieved by adding lactose or isopropyl-β-D-thiogalactopyranoside (IPTG).
   1647..1719    -  rep_origin     RSF ori (fragment): Plasmids containing the RSF 1030 origin of replication can be propagated in E. coli cells that contain additional plasmids with compatible origins.
   1984..2039    -  polyA_signal   β-globin poly(A) signal: rabbit β-globin polyadenylation signal (Gil and Proudfoot, 1987)
   2110..2190    -  CDS            HBB (fragment): HBB_PONPY - Experimental evidence at transcript level: Swiss-Prot protein existence level 2. Involved in oxygen transport from the lung to the various peripheral tissues. From Pongo pygmaeus (Bornean orangutan).
   2323..2940    -  CDS            tetR: TETR2_ECOLX - Experimental evidence at protein level: Swiss-Prot protein existence level 1. TetR is the repressor of the tetracycline resistance element; its N-terminal region forms a helix-turn-helix structure and binds DNA. Binding of tetracycline to TetR reduces the repressor affinity for the tetracycline resistance gene (tetA) promoter operator sites. From Escherichia coli.
   2999..4016    -  intron         chimeric intron: chimera between introns from chicken β-actin and rabbit β-globin
   4018..4295    -  promoter       chicken β-actin promoter: No description available
   4297..4676    -  enhancer       CMV enhancer: human cytomegalovirus immediate early enhancer
   4682..4906    -  polyA_signal   bGH poly(A) signal: bovine growth hormone polyadenylation signal
   4928..4961    -  protein_bind   loxP: Cre-mediated recombination occurs in the 8-bp core sequence (GCATACAT). Cre recombinase
   4971..5669    -  CDS            mCherry: mCherry is a basic (constitutively fluorescent) red fluorescent protein published in 2004, derived from Discosoma sp.. It is reported to be a very rapidly-maturing monomer with low acid sensitivity.
   5713..5981    -  LTR            5' LTR (truncated): truncated 5' long terminal repeat (LTR) from human T-cell leukemia virus (HTLV) type 1
   5994..6205    -  promoter       EF-1α core promoter: core promoter for human elongation factor EF-1α
   6241..6465    -  polyA_signal   bGH poly(A) signal: bovine growth hormone polyadenylation signal
   6486..7085    -  CDS            PuroR: puromycin N-acetyltransferase; pac from Streptomyces alboniger; confers resistance to puromycin
   7172..7197    -  misc_feature   SA: splice acceptor site
   7204..7237    -  protein_bind   loxP: Cre-mediated recombination occurs in the 8-bp core sequence (GCATACAT). Cre recombinase
   7239..8042    -  misc_feature   HA-L: left homology arm from the adeno-associated virus integration site (AAVS1) within intron 1 of the human PPP1R12C gene
   8055..8078    +  promoter       AmpR promoter (fragment): bla
   8085..8118    +  misc_feature   HA-L (fragment): left homology arm from the adeno-associated virus integration site (AAVS1) within intron 1 of the human PPP1R12C gene
   8132..8166    +  misc_feature   HA-R (fragment): right homology arm from the adeno-associated virus integration site (AAVS1) within intron 1 of the human PPP1R12C gene
   8167..8186    +  promoter       AmpR promoter (fragment): bla
   8187..9047    +  CDS            AmpR: β-lactamase; bla; confers resistance to ampicillin, carbenicillin, and related antibiotics
   9218..9806    +  rep_origin     ori: high-copy-number ColE1/pMB1/pBR322/pUC origin of replication
   9854..10690   -  misc_feature   HA-R: right homology arm from the adeno-associated virus integration site (AAVS1) within intron 1 of the human PPP1R12C gene
