[The description below was written by a language model from this plasmid's Addgene catalogue record and pLannotate feature annotations shown in this document.]
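Description:
H52-pUCM-hNGN2-inv is a 10.7 kb mammalian donor plasmid built on a custom pUCM backbone. It is designed for nuclease-assisted knock-in of a doxycycline-inducible human Neurogenin 2 (NGN2/NEUROG2) cassette into the AAVS1 safe harbor locus (intron 1 of PPP1R12C) of human iPSCs. It is propagated in E. coli through a high-copy ColE1/pUC origin with ampicillin resistance. The payload is flanked by full-length left and right AAVS1 homology arms of roughly 800 bp each. Short HA-L and HA-R fragments annotated next to the AmpR promoter in the backbone appear to correspond to the recorded design feature of a TALEN cut site lying outside the homology arms, although the record does not explain how this site functions.

Between the arms sit four expression units. NGN2 is driven by the TRE3G Tet-responsive promoter and terminated by an SV40 poly(A) signal. The rtTA3G transactivator (annotated through its tetR-derived domain) is expressed in the opposite orientation from a CAG promoter, made up of the CMV enhancer, chicken β-actin promoter and chimeric intron, and uses a rabbit β-globin poly(A) signal. Adding doxycycline therefore switches on NGN2. A promoterless puromycin resistance gene preceded by a splice acceptor acts as a gene trap, so it should be expressed only after integration into a transcribed locus such as PPP1R12C, which enriches for correct targeting. An mCherry reporter is driven by the EF-1α core promoter with the HTLV 5' LTR fragment and marks cells carrying the cassette. Two loxP sites bracket the puromycin and mCherry units, which allows Cre-mediated removal of the selection and reporter genes once clones are established. According to the record, the resulting lines are used for inducible differentiation of iPSCs into cortical neurons.
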