Addgene plasmid #110492: H52-pUCM-hNGN2-inv
Purpose: Donor construct for introduction of NGN2 into AAVS1 safe harbor site and iPSC differentiation to cortical neuron, TALEN cut site outside of homology arm
Depositing lab: Michael Ward. Depositing organization: National Institute of Neurological Disorders and Strokes (NINDS).
Backbone
  Vector backbone: pUCM
  Backbone manufacturer: custom
  Backbone size w/o insert (bp): 6000
  Total vector size (bp): 10709
  Vector type: Mammalian Expression, Cre/Lox, CRISPR, TALEN
  Selectable markers: Puromycin
Growth in bacteria
  Bacterial resistance: Ampicillin, 100 μg/mL
  Growth temperature: 37°C
  Growth strain: NEB Stable
  Copy number: High Copy
Gene/Insert 1
  Gene/Insert name: Neurogenin 2 (alt name: NGN2)
  Species: H. sapiens (human)
  Insert size (bp): 819
  Entrez Gene: NEUROG2 (a.k.a. Atoh4, Math4A, NGN2, bHLHa8, ngn-2)
  Promoter: TRE3G
  Cloning method: Gibson Cloning
  Sequencing primers: 5′ GCTCGTTTAGTGAACCGTCAG
Gene/Insert 2
  Gene/Insert name: mcherry (alt name: mcherry)
  Species: synthetic
  Insert size (bp): 702
  Promoter: EF-1 alpha
  Cloning method: Gibson Cloning
  Sequencing primers: 5′ gcgcctacgctagcgctac
Gene/Insert 3
  Gene/Insert name: rtTA3G (alt name: rtTA3G)
  Insert size (bp): 747
  Promoter: CAG
  Cloning method: Gibson Cloning
  Sequencing primers: 5′ ctggttattgtgctgtctc
Terms and licenses: Academic/Nonprofit Terms; Industry Terms: Not Available to Industry
How to cite: H52-pUCM-hNGN2-inv was a gift from Michael Ward (Addgene plasmid # 110492 ; http://n2t.net/addgene:110492 ; RRID:Addgene_110492)
