>Addgene plasmid #110492 | H52-pUCM-hNGN2-inv | addgene partial sequence | sequence record 212313 | Addgene Partial NGS Result
CTGCCTTCGCCCCGTGCCCCGCTCCGCCGCCGCCTCGCGCCGCCCGCCCCGGCTCTGACTGACCGCGTTA
CTCCCACAGGTGAGCGGGCGGGACGGCCCTTCTCCTCCGGGCTGTAATTAGCGCTTGGTTTAATGACGGC
TTGTTTCTTTTCTGTGGCTGCGTGAAAGCCTTGAGGGGCTCCGGGAGGGCCCTTTGTGCGGGGGGAGCGG
CTCGGGGGGTGCGTGCGTGTGTGTGTGCGTGGGGAGCGCCGCGTGCGGCTCCGCGCTGCCCGGCGGCTGT
GAGCGCTGCGGGCGCGGCGCGGGGCTTTGTGCGCTCCGCAGTGTGCGCGAGGGGAGCGCGGCCGGGGGCG
GTGCCCCGCGGTGCGGGGGGGGCTGCGAGGGGAACAAAGGCTGCGTGCGGGGTGTGTGCGTGGGGGGGTG
AGCAGGGGGTGTGGGCGCGTCGGTCGGGCTGCAACCCCCCCTGCACCCCCCTCCCCGAGTTGCTGAGCAC
GGCCCGGCTTCGGGTGCGGGGCTCCGTACGGGGCGTGGCGCGGGGCTCGCCGTGCCGGGCGGGGGGTGGC
GGCAGGTGGGGGTGCCGGGCGGGGCGGGGCCGCCTCGGGCCGGGGAGGGCTCGGGGGAGGGGCGCGGCGG
CCCCCGGAGCGCCGGCGGCTGTCGAGGCGCGGCGAGCCGCAGCCATTGCCTTTTATGGTAATCGTGCGAG
AGGGCGCAGGGACTTCCTTTGTCCCAAATCTGTGCGGAGCCGAAATCTGGGAGGCGCCGCCGCACCCCCT
CTAGCGGGCGCGGGGCGAAGCGGTGCGGCGCCGGCAGGAAGGAAATGGGCGGGGAGGGCCTTCGTGCGTC
GCCGCGCCGCCGTCCCCTTCTCCCTCTCCAGCCTCGGGGCTGTCCGCGGGGGGACGGCTGCCTTCGGGGG
GGACGGGGCAGGGCGGGGTTCGGCTTCTGGCGTGTGACCGGCGGCTCTAGAGCCTCTGCTAACCATGTTC
ATGCCTTCTTCTTTTTCCTACAGCTCCTGGGCAACGTGCTGGTTATTGTGCTGTCTCATCATTTTGGCAA
AGAATGTCGACATGAGCCGGCTGGACAAGAGCAAAGTGATCAACAGCGCCCTGGAACTGCTGAACGGCGT
GGGCATCGAGGGCCTGACCACCCGGAAGCTGGCCCAGAAACTGGGCGTGGAACAGCCCACCCTGTACTGG
CACGTGAAGAACAAGCGGGCCCTGCTGGACGCCCTGCCCATCGAGATGCTGGACCGGCACCACACCCACA
GCTGCCCTCTGGAAGGCGAGAGCTGGCAGGACTTCCTGCGGAACAACGCCAAGAGCTACAGATGCGCCCT
GCTGAGCCACCGGGACGGCGCCAAAGTGCACCTGGGCACCAGACCCACCGAGAAGCAGTACGAGACACTG
GAAAACCAGCTGGCCTTCCTGTGCCAGCAGGGCTTCAGCCTGGAAAACGCCCTGTACGCCCTGAGCGCCG
TGGGCCACTTCACCCTGGGCTGCGTGCTGGAAGAACAGGAACACCAGGTCGCCAAAGAGGAAAGAGAGAC
ACCCACCACCGACAGCATGCCCCCCCTGCTGAAGCAGGCCATCGAGCTGTTCGACAGACAGGGCGCCGAG
CCCGCCTTCCTGTTCGGCCTGGAACTGATCATCTGCGGCCTCGAGAAGCAGCTGAAGTGCGAGAGCGGCG
GACCCACCGACGCCCTGGACGACTTCGACCTGGACATGCTGCCCGCCGATGCCCTGGATGATTTTGATCT
GGATATGCTCCCTGCTGACGCTCTCGATGACTTCGATCTCGATATGCTGCCAGGCTAAAACGCGTGAATT
CACTCCTCAGGTGCAGGCTGCCTATCAGAAGGTGGTGGCTGGTGTGGCCAATGCCCTGGCTCACAAATAC
CACTGAGATCTTTTTCCCTCTGCCAAAAATTATGGGGACATCATGAAGCCCCTTGAGCATCTGACTTCTG
GCTAATAAAGGAAATTTATTTTCATTGCAATAGTGTGTTGGAATTTTTTGTGTCTCTCACTCGGAAGGAC
ATATGGGAGGGCAAATCATTTAAAACATCAGAATGAGTATTTGGTTTAGAGTTTGGCAACATATGCCCAT
ATGCTGGCTGCCATGAACAAAGGTTGGCTATAAAGAGGTCATCAGTATATGAAACAGCCCCCTGCTGTCC
ATTCCTTATTCCATAGAAAAGCCTTGACTTGAGGTTAGATTTTTTTTATATTTTGTTTTGTGTTATTTTT
TTCTTTAACATCCCTAAAATTTTCCTTACATGTGCGGCCGTCCTTTGAGTGAGCTGATACCGCTCGCCGC
AGCCGAACGACCGAGCGCAGCGAGTCAGTGAGCGAGGAAGCGGAAGAGCGCCCAATACGCAAACCGCCTC
TCCCCGCGCGTTGGCCGATTCATTAATGCAGCTGGCACGACAGGTTTCCCGACTGGAAAGCGGGCAGTGA
GCGCAACGCAATTAATGTGAGTTAGCTCACTCATTAGGCACCCCAGGCTTTACACTTTATGCTTCCGGCT
CGTATGTTGTGTGGAATTGTGAGCGGATAACAATTTCACACAGGAAACAGCTATGACCATGATTACGCCA
AGCTCTAGCTAGAGGTCGACGGTATACAGACATGATAAGATACATTGATGAGTTTGGACAAACCACAACT
AGAATGCAGTGAAAAAAATGCTTTATTTGTGAAATTTGTGATGCTATTGCTTTATTTGTAACCATTATAA
GCTGCAATAAACAAGTTGGGGTGGGCGATCGATTGCGGCCGCTTACAAGATACAATCCCTGGCTATGGGG
AGGTGAGGTGCATAGCGGTGCTTGTCGGGAGGTGGGGGCTGCCAATAGTCCATGTCTGACCCGGCCGGGC
TGGCGGGCGATAAAGTGCAGCTGTAGGGGGAGGTGGAATTGGAGGACACGGAGGAGGACGGCGCGGGGCT
GTTGGTGCAACTCCACGTGGAGGCGGGCGAGGGGCTGTCTCCGCTGCTGCTCAGGGCGGCGCTGGCGCCT
CCCGGGCTCAGCAACACTGCCTCGGAGAAGAGCGCCCCCGGCAGGCCCCCGCCGCCGCCCCCGCAGTGAT
CCGCCAGGCGCAGGGTCTCGGTGAGTGCCCAGATGTAGTTGTGGGCGAAGCGCAGGGTCTCGATCTTGGT
GAGCTTGGCGTCCTCGGGGAACGTGGGGAGCACCTCGCGCAGCGCGTCCAGTGCCGCGTTGAGGTTGTGC
ATGCGGTTTCGCTCGCGGTTGTTGGCCTTCAGTCTACGGGTCTTCTTGATGCGCTGCACCGTCTCGGCCG
TCTTGGCGCCTCGGGAGACGGCCCGCGCCCGGGAAGGGCGCCGTTTGCAATCGTGTACCAGACCCAGCAG
CCGTGCGGGCCGGCAGCCCTCCGCACCCGCAGCCACGCCGCCCCGCGCCCCCTGCCCGGCCTCAGCCCCG
CGCTGCCGACGCGCCCCGCCTGACGCGCCCGGCTCCTCCTCCTCTTCTTCGTCGGCGCTGGATGACAGCG
GGGTCAGGGCCGCCAAGGCGGGGGAGGCCGATCCGAGCAGCACTAACACGTCCTCTTCCTCCTTCAACTC
CAAGGTCTCGGATTTGACGAACATGGTGGCGGCTTAATTAACCTTAAGTTTACGAGGGTAGGAAGTGGTA
CGGAAAGTTGGTATAAGACAAAAGTGTTGTGGAATTGCTCCAGGCGATCTGACGGTTCACTAAACGAGCT
CTGCTTTTATAGGCGCCCACCGTACACGCCTAAAGCTTATACGTTCTCTATCACTGATAGGGAGTAAACT
GGATATACGTTCTCTATCACTGATAGGGAGTAAACTGTAGATACGTTCTCTATCACTGATAGGGAGTAAA
CTGGTCATACGTTCTCTATCACTGATAGGGAGTAAACTCCTTATACGTTCTCTATCACTGATAGGGAGTA
AAGTCTGCATACGTTCTCTATCACTGATAGGGAGTAAACTCTTCATACGTTCTCTATCACTGATAGGGAG
TAAACCACTGTGGGGTGGAGATATCAGCTTTACTAGGGACAGGATTGGTGACAGAAAAGCCCCATCCTTA
GGCCTCCTCCTTCCTAGTCTCCTGATATTGGGTCTAACCCCCACCTCCTGTTAGGCAGATTCCTTATCTG
GTGACACACCCCCATTTCCTGGAGCCATCTCTCTCCTTGCCAGAACCTCTAAGGTTTGCTTACGATGGAG
CCAGAGAGGATCCTGGGAGGGAGAGCTTGGCAGGGGGTGGGAGGGAAGGGGGGGATGCGTGACCTGCCCG
GTTCTCAGTGGCCACCCTGCGCTACCCTCTCCCAGAACCTGAGCTGCTCTGACGCGGCTGTCTGGTGCGT
TTCACTGATCCTGGTGCTGCAGCTTCCTTACACTTCCCAAGAGGAGAAGCAGTTTGGAAAAACAAAATCA
GAATAAGTTGGTCCTGAGTTCTAACTTTGGCTCTTCACCTTTCTAGTCCCCAATTTATATTGTTCCTCCG
TGCGTCAGTTTTACCTGTGAGATAAGGCCAGTAGCCAGCCCCGTCCTGGCAGGGCTGTGGTGAGGAGGGG
GGTGTCCGTGTGGAAAACTCCCTTTGTGAGAATGGTGCGTCCTAGGTGTTCACCAGGTCGTGGCCGCCTC
TACTCCCTTTCTCTTTCTCCATCCTTCTTTCCTTAAAGAGTCCCCAGTGCTATCTGGGACATATTCCTCC
GCCCAGAGCAGGGTCCCGCTTCCCTAAGGCCCTGCTCTGGGCTTCTGGGTTTGAGTCCTTGGCAAGCCCA
GGAGAGGCGCTCAGGCTTCCCTGTCCCCCTTCCTCGTCCACCATCTCATGCCCCTGGCTCTCCTGCCCCT
TCCCTACAGGGGTTCCTGGCTCTGCTCTAAGGGCGAATTCGCCAGGAACCGTAAAAAGGCCGCGTTGCTG
GCGTTTTTCCATAGGCTCCGCCCCCCTGACGAGCATCACAAAAATCGACGCTCAAGTCAGAGGTGGCGAA
ACCCGACAGGACTATAAAGATACCAGGCGTTTCCCCCTGGAAGCTCCCTCGTGCGCTCTCCTGTTCCGAC
CCTGCCGCTTACCGGATACCTGTCCGCCTTTCTCCCTTCGGGAAGCGTGGCGCTTTCTCATAGCTCACGC
TGTAGGTATCTCAGTTCGGTGTAGGTCGTTCGCTCCAAGCTGGGCTGTGTGCACGAACCCCCCGTTCAGC
CCGACCGCTGCGCCTTATCCGGTAACTATCGTCTTGAGTCCAACCCGGTAAGACACGACTTATCGCCACT
GGCAGCAGCCACTGGTAACAGGATTAGCAGAGCGAGGTATGTAGGCGGTGCTACAGAGTTCTTGAAGTGG
TGGCCTAACTACGGCTACACTAGAAGAACAGTATTTGGTATCTGCGCTCTGCTGAAGCCAGTTACCTTCG
GAAAAAGAGTTGGTAGCTCTTGATCCGGCAAACAAACCACCGCTGGTAGCGGTGGTTTTTTTGTTTGCAA
GCAGCAGATTACGCGCAGAAAAAAAGGATCTCAAGAAGATCCTTTGATCTTTTCTACGGGGTCTGACGCT
CAGTGGAACGAAAACTCACGTTAAGGGATTTTGGTCATGAGATTATCAAAAAGGATCTTCACCTAGATCC
TTTTAAATTAAAAATGAAGTTTTAAATCAATCTAAAGTATATATGAGTAAACTTGGTCTGACAGTTACCA
ATGCTTAATCAGTGAGGCACCTATCTCAGCGATCTGTCTATTTCGTTCATCCATAGTTGCCTGACTCCCC
GTCGTGTAGATAACTACGATACGGGAGGGCTTACCATCTGGCCCCAGTGCTGCAATGATACCGCGAGACC
CACGCTCACCGGCTCCAGATTTATCAGCAATAAACCAGCCAGCCGGAAGGGCCGAGCGCAGAAGTGGTCC
TGCAACTTTATCCGCCTCCATCCAGTCTATTAATTGTTGCCGGGAAGCTAGAGTAAGTAGTTCGCCAGTT
AATAGTTTGCGCAACGTTGTTGCCATTGCTACAGGCATCGTGGTGTCACGCTCGTCGTTTGGTATGGCTT
CATTCAGCTCCGGTTCCCAACGATCAAGGCGAGTTACATGATCCCCCATGTTGTGCAAAAAAGCGGTTAG
CTCCTTCGGTCCTCCGATCGTTGTCAGAAGTAAGTTGGCCGCAGTGTTATCACTCATGGTTATGGCAGCA
CTGCATAATTCTCTTACTGTCATGCCATCCGTAAGATGCTTTTCTGTGACTGGTGAGTACTCAACCAAGT
CATTCTGAGAATAGTGTATGCGGCGACCGAGTTGCTCTTGCCCGGCGTCAATACGGGATAATACCGCGCC
ACATAGCAGAACTTTAAAAGTGCTCATCATTGGAAAACGTTCTTCGGGGCGAAAACTCTCAAGGATCTTA
CCGCTGTTGAGATCCAGTTCGATGTAACCCACTCGTGCACCCAACTGATCTTCAGCATCTTTTACTTTCA
CCAGCGTTTCTGGGTGAGCAAAAACAGGAAGGCAAAATGCCGCAAAAAAGGGAATAAGGGCGACACGGAA
ATGTTGAATACTCATACTCTTCCTTTTTCAATATTGGCCTAAGGATGGGGCTTTTCTGTCACCAATCCTG
GGGCCACTAGGGACACTGTGGGGTGGAGGGGACAGATAAAAGTACCCGGTACCATTATTGAAGCATTTAT
CAGGGTTGAATTCGCCCTTTGCTTTCTCTGACCAGCATTCTCTCCCCTGGGCCTGTGCCGCTTTCTGTCT
GCAGCTTGTGGCCTGGGTCACCTCTACGGCTGGCCCAGATCCTTCCCTGCCGCCTCCTTCAGGTTCCGTC
TTCCTCCACTCCCTCTTCCCCTTGCTCTCTGCTGTGTTGCTGCCCAAGGATGCTCTTTCCGGAGCACTTC
CTTCTCGGCGCTGCACCACGTGATGTCCTCTGAGCGGATCCTCCCCGTGTCTGGGTCCTCTCCGGGCATC
TCTCCTCCCTCACCCAACCCCATGCCGTCTTCACTCGCTGGGTTCCCTTTTCCTTCTCCTTCTGGGGCCT
GTGCCATCTCTCGTTTCTTAGGATGGCCTTCTCCGACGGATGTCTCCCTTGCGTCCCGCCTCCCCTTCTT
GTAGGCCTGCATCATCACCGTTTTTCTGGACAACCCCAAAGTACCCCGTCTCCCTGGCTTTAGCCACCTC
TCCATCCTCTTGCTTTCTTTGCCTGGACACCCCGTTCTCCTGTGGATTCGGGTCACCTCTCACTCCTTTC
ATTTGGGCAGCTCCCCTACCCCCCTTACCTCTCTAGTCTGTGCTAGCTCTTCCAGCCCCCTGTCATGGCA
TCTTCCAGGGGTCCGAGAGCTCAGCTAGTCTTCTTCCTCCAACCCGGGCCCCTATGTCCACTTCAGGACA
GCATGTTTGCTGCCTCCAGGGATCCTGTGTCCCCGAGCTGGGACCACCTTATATTCCCAGGGCCGGTTAA
TGTGGCTCTGGTTCTGGGTACTTTTATCTGTCCCCTCCACCCCACAGTGGGGCAATAACTTCGTATAGCA
TACATTATACGAAGTTATAAGCTTCTGACCTCTTCTCTTCCTCCCACAGGGCCTCGAGAGATCTGGCAGC
GGAGAGGGCAGAGGAAGTCTTCTAACATGCGGTGACGTGGAGGAGAATCCCGGCCCTAGGCTCGAGATGA
CCGAGTACAAGCCCACGGTGCGCCTCGCCACCCGCGACGACGTCCCCAGGGCCGTACGCACCCTCGCCGC
CGCGTTCGCCGACTACCCCGCCACGCGCCACACCGTCGATCCGGACCGCCACATCGAGCGGGTCACCGAG
CTGCAAGAACTCTTCCTCACGCGCGTCGGGCTCGACATCGGCAAGGTGTGGGTCGCGGACGACGGCGCCG
CGGTGGCGGTCTGGACCACGCCGGAGAGCGTCGAAGCGGGGGCGGTGTTCGCCGAGATCGGCCCGCGCAT
GGCCGAGTTGAGCGGTTCCCGGCTGGCCGCGCAGCAACAGATGGAAGGCCTCCTGGCGCCGCACCGGCCC
AAGGAGCCCGCGTGGTTCCTGGCCACCGTCGGCGTCTCGCCCGACCACCAGGGCAAGGGTCTGGGCAGCG
CCGTCGTGCTCCCCGGAGTGGAGGCGGCCGAGCGCGCCGGGGTGCCCGCCTTCCTGGAGACCTCCGCGCC
CCGCAACCTCCCCTTCTACGAGCGGCTCGGCTTCACCGTCACCGCCGACGTCGAGGTGCCCGAAGGACCG
CGCACCTGGTGCATGACCCGCAAGCCCGGTGCCTGATCTAGAGGGCCCGTTTAAACCTGTGCCTTCTAGT
TGCCAGCCATCTGTTGTTTGCCCCTCCCCCGTGCCTTCCTTGACCCTGGAAGGTGCCACTCCCACTGTCC
TTTCCTAATAAAATGAGGAAATTGCATCGCATTGTCTGAGTAGGTGTCATTCTATTCTGGGGGGTGGGGT
GGGGCAGGACAGCAAGGGGGAGGATTGGGAAGACAATAGCAGGCATGCTGGGGATGCGGTGGGCTCTATG
GATGCATGATCTGCGATCGCTCCGGTGCCCGTCAGTGGGCAGAGCGCACATCGCCCACAGTCCCCGAGAA
GTTGGGGGGAGGGGTCGGCAATTGAACCGGTGCCTAGAGAAGGTGGCGCGGGGTAAACTGGGAAAGTGAT
GTCGTGTACTGGCTCCGCCTTTTTCCCGAGGGTGGGGGAGAACCGTATATAAGTGCAGTAGTCGCCGTGA
ACGTTCTTTTTCGCAACGGGTTTGCCGCCAGAACACAGCTGAAGCTTCGAGGGGCTCGCATCTCTCCTTC
ACGCGCCCGCCGCCCTACCTGAGGCCGCCATCCACGCCGGTTGAGTCGCGTTCTGCCGCCTCCCGCCTGT
GGTGCCTCCTGAACTGCGTCCGCCGTCTAGGTAAGTTTAAAGCTCAGGTCGAGACCGGGCCTTTGTCCGG
CGCTCCCTTGGAGCCTACCTAGACTCAGCCGGCTCTCCACGCTTTGCCTGACCCTGCTTGCTCAACTCTA
CGTCTTTGTTTCGTTTTCTGTTCTGCGCCGTTACAGATCCAAGCTGTGACCGGCGCCTACGCTAGCGCTA
CCGGTCGCCACCATGGTGAGCAAGGGCGAGGAGGATAACATGGCCATCATCAAGGAGTTCATGCGCTTCA
AGGTGCACATGGAGGGCTCCGTGAACGGCCACGAGTTCGAGATCGAGGGCGAGGGCGAGGGCCGCCCCTA
CGAGGGCACCCAGACCGCCAAGCTGAAGGTGACCAAGGGTGGCCCCCTGCCCTTCGCCTGGGACATCCTG
TCCCCTCAGTTCATGTACGGCTCCAAGGCCTACGTGAAGCACCCCGCCGACATCCCCGACTACTTGAAGC
TGTCCTTCCCCGAGGGCTTCAAGTGGGAGCGCGTGATGAACTTCGAGGACGGCGGCGTGGTGACCGTGAC
CCAGGACTCCTCCCTGCAGGACGGCGAGTTCATCTACAAGGTGAAGCTGCGCGGCACCAACTTCCCCTCC
GACGGCCCCGTAATGCAGAAGAAGACCATGGGCTGGGAGGCCTCCTCCGAGCGGATGTACCCCGAGGACG
GCGCCCTGAAGGGCGAGATCAAGCAGAGGCTGAAGCTGAAGGACGGCGGCCACTACGACGCTGAGGTCAA
GACCACCTACAAGGCCAAGAAGCCCGTGCAGCTGCCCGGCGCCTACAACGTCAACATCAAGTTGGACATC
ACCTCCCACAACGAGGACTACACCATCGTGGAACAGTACGAACGCGCCGAGGGCCGCCACTCCACCGGCG
GCATGGACGAGTAAGGTACCATAACTTCGTATAGCATACATTATACGAAGTTATAAACCCGCTGATCAGC
CTCGACTGTGCCTTCTAGTTGCCAGCCATCTGTTGTTTGCCCCTCCCCCGTGCCTTCCTTGACCCTGGAA
GGTGCCACTCCCACTGTCCTTTCCTAATAAAATGAGGAAATTGCATCGCATTGTCTGAGTAGGTGTCATT
CTATTCTGGGGGGTGGGGTGGGGCAGGACAGCAAGGGGGAGGATTGGGAAGACAATAGCAGGCATGCTGG
GGATGCGGTGGGCTCTATGGGTCTCGACATTGATTATTGACTAGTTATTAATAGTAATCAATTACGGGGT
CATTAGTTCATAGCCCATATATGGAGTTCCGCGTTACATAACTTACGGTAAATGGCCCGCCTGGCTGACC
GCCCAACGACCCCCGCCCATTGACGTCAATAATGACGTATGTTCCCATAGTAACGCCAATAGGGACTTTC
CATTGACGTCAATGGGTGGAGTATTTACGGTAAACTGCCCACTTGGCAGTACATCAAGTGTATCATATGC
CAAGTACGCCCCCTATTGACGTCAATGACGGTAAATGGCCCGCCTGGCATTATGCCCAGTACATGACCTT
ATGGGACTTTCCTACTTGGCAGTACATCTACGTATTAGTCATCGCTATTACCATGGTCGAGGTGAGCCCC
ACGTTCTGCTTCACTCTCCCCATCTCCCCCCCCTCCCCACCCCCAATTTTGTATTTATTTATTTTTT
